Addgene plasmid #133584: pCAGGS EFF-1::V5
Purpose: Expresses EFF-1 A full length protein in mammalian cells
Depositing lab: Benjamin Podbilewicz. Depositing organization: Technion Research and Development Foundation. Publication: Conserved eukaryotic fusogens can fuse viral envelopes to cells. Avinoam O, Fridman K, Valansi C, Abutbul I, Zeev-Ben-Mordehai T, Maurer UE, Sapir A, Danino D, Grunewald K, White JM, Podbilewicz B. Science. 2011 Apr 29;332(6029):589-92. doi: 10.1126/science.1202333. Epub 2011 Mar 24. PubMed 21436398.
Backbone
  Vector backbone: pCAGGS
  Backbone size w/o insert (bp): 4741
  Total vector size (bp): 6797
  Vector type: Mammalian Expression
Growth in bacteria
  Bacterial resistance: Ampicillin, 100 μg/mL
  Growth temperature: 37°C
  Growth strain: DH5alpha
  Copy number: High Copy
Gene/Insert
  Gene/Insert name: EFF-1::V5 (alt name: pOA19)
  Species: C. elegans (nematode)
  Insert size (bp): 2064
  GenBank ID: 174334
  Tag / fusion protein: V5 (C terminal on insert)
  Cloning method: Restriction Enzyme; 5′ cloning site KpnI (not destroyed); 3′ cloning site NheI (not destroyed)
  Sequencing primers: 5′ pCAGGS Fw; 3′ pCAGGS Rv
Resource information
  A portion of this plasmid was derived from a plasmid made by: Mohler WA, et al. Dec Cell 2002 Podbilewicz B, et al. Dec Cell 2006
Terms and licenses: Academic/Nonprofit Terms; Industry Terms: Not Available to Industry
How to cite: pCAGGS EFF-1::V5 was a gift from Benjamin Podbilewicz (Addgene plasmid # 133584 ; http://n2t.net/addgene:133584 ; RRID:Addgene_133584)
