[The description below was written by a language model from this plasmid's Addgene catalogue record and pLannotate feature annotations shown in this document.]
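Description:
pCAGGS EFF-1::V5 (also recorded as pOA19) is a 6.8 kb mammalian expression plasmid built on the pCAGGS backbone and carrying the full-length Caenorhabditis elegans EFF-1 A coding sequence. It is propagated in E. coli as a high-copy plasmid through a ColE1/pUC-type origin and is selected with ampicillin via the β-lactamase gene and its native promoter. No mammalian selection marker is annotated, so the plasmid appears suited to transient transfection. An SV40 origin is present, which can support episomal amplification in cells expressing large T antigen. The short lac promoter/operator and lacI fragments are backbone remnants with no evident role in expression.

The roughly 2.1 kb insert was cloned between KpnI and NheI sites, both retained, downstream of the composite CAG promoter: the human cytomegalovirus immediate-early enhancer, the chicken β-actin promoter, and a chimeric chicken β-actin/rabbit β-globin intron. Together these give strong, broadly active transcription in mammalian cells. The EFF-1 open reading frame is not itself annotated in the feature table, but it corresponds to the unannotated gap that ends at the in-frame C-terminal V5 epitope tag. That tag allows detection of the protein with anti-V5 antibodies. Transcripts are terminated by the rabbit β-globin polyadenylation signal. The short β-globin "CDS" hit just after the intron is probably residual globin exon sequence from the backbone rather than part of the expressed protein.

EFF-1 is a nematode cell–cell fusogen. The associated publication title concerns eukaryotic fusogens that can fuse viral envelopes to cells, which suggests the plasmid serves to express tagged EFF-1 heterologously for membrane fusion studies.
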