Features (pLannotate 1.2.2; 17 found; start..end, strand, type, name):
      1..380     +  enhancer       CMV enhancer: human cytomegalovirus immediate early enhancer
    382..657     +  promoter       chicken β-actin promoter: No description available
    658..1674    +  intron         chimeric intron: chimera between introns from chicken β-actin and rabbit β-globin
   1672..1728    +  CDS            HBB (fragment): HBB_LEPEU - Experimental evidence at protein level: Swiss-Prot protein existence level 1. Involved in oxygen transport from the lung to the various peripheral tissues. From Lepus europaeus (European hare).
   3752..3793    +  CDS            V5 tag: epitope tag from simian virus 5
   3880..3935    +  polyA_signal   β-globin poly(A) signal: rabbit β-globin polyadenylation signal (Gil and Proudfoot, 1987)
   4320..4336    -  protein_bind   lac operator: The lac repressor binds to the lac operator to inhibit transcription in E. coli. This inhibition can be relieved by adding lactose or isopropyl-β-D-thiogalactopyranoside (IPTG). lac repressor encoded by lacI
   4344..4374    -  promoter       lac promoter: promoter for the E. coli lac operon
   4389..4410    -  protein_bind   CAP binding site: CAP binding activates transcription in the presence of cAMP. E. coli catabolite activator protein
   4423..4462    -  CDS            lacI (fragment): lac repressor; lacI; The lac repressor binds to the lac operator to inhibit transcription in E. coli. This inhibition can be relieved by adding lactose or isopropyl-β-D-thiogalactopyranoside (IPTG).
   4469..4491    +  promoter       SV40 promoter (fragment): SV40 enhancer and early promoter
   4515..4650    +  rep_origin     SV40 ori: SV40 origin of replication
   4670..4804    +  polyA_signal   SV40 poly(A) signal: SV40 polyadenylation signal
   4806..4860    -  CDS            lacI (fragment): lac repressor; lacI; The lac repressor binds to the lac operator to inhibit transcription in E. coli. This inhibition can be relieved by adding lactose or isopropyl-β-D-thiogalactopyranoside (IPTG).
   5043..5631    -  rep_origin     ori: high-copy-number ColE1/pMB1/pBR322/pUC origin of replication
   5802..6662    -  CDS            AmpR: β-lactamase; bla; confers resistance to ampicillin, carbenicillin, and related antibiotics
   6663..6767    -  promoter       AmpR promoter: bla
>Addgene plasmid #133584 | pCAGGS EFF-1::V5 | addgene full sequence | sequence record 261125 | Addgene NGS Result
GACATTGATTATTGACTAGTTATTAATAGTAATCAATTACGGGGTCATTAGTTCATAGCCCATATATGGA
GTTCCGCGTTACATAACTTACGGTAAATGGCCCGCCTGGCTGACCGCCCAACGACCCCCGCCCATTGACG
TCAATAATGACGTATGTTCCCATAGTAACGCCAATAGGGACTTTCCATTGACGTCAATGGGTGGAGTATT
TACGGTAAACTGCCCACTTGGCAGTACATCAAGTGTATCATATGCCAAGTACGCCCCCTATTGACGTCAA
TGACGGTAAATGGCCCGCCTGGCATTATGCCCAGTACATGACCTTATGGGACTTTCCTACTTGGCAGTAC
ATCTACGTATTAGTCATCGCTATTACCATGGTCGAGGTGAGCCCCACGTTCTGCTTCACTCTCCCCATCT
CCCCCCCCTCCCCACCCCCAATTTTGTATTTATTTATTTTTTAATTATTTTGTGCAGCGATGGGGGCGGG
GGGGGGGGGGGGGSGCGCCAGGCGGGGCGGGGCGGGGCGAGGGGCGGGGCGGGGCGAGGCGGAGAGGTGC
GGCGGCAGCCAATCAGAGCGGCGCGCTCCGAAAGTTTCCTTTTATGGCGAGGCGGCGGCGGCGGCGGCCC
TATAAAAAGCGAAGCGCGCGGCGGGCGGGAGTCGCTGCGCGCTGCCTTCGCCCCGTGCCCCGCTCCGCCG
CCGCCTCGCGCCGCCCGCCCCGGCTCTGACTGACCGCGTTACTCCCACAGGTGAGCGGGCGGGACGGCCC
TTCTCCTCCGGGCTGTAATTAGCGCTTGGTTTAATGACGGCTTGTTTCTTTTCTGTGGCTGCGTGAAAGC
CTTGAGGGGCTCCGGGAGGGCCCTTTGTGCGGGGGGAGCGGCTCGGGGGGTGCGTGCGTGTGTGTGTGCG
TGGGGAGCGCCGCGTGCGGCTCCGCGCTGCCCGGCGGCTGTGAGCGCTGCGGGCGCGGCGCGGGGCTTTG
TGCGCTCCGCAGTGTGCGCGAGGGGAGCGCGGCCGGGGGCGGTGCCCCGCGGTGCGGGGGGGGCTGCGAG
GGGAACAAAGGCTGCGTGCGGGGTGTGTGCGTGGGGGGGTGAGCAGGGGGTGTGGGCGCGTCGGTCGGGC
TGCAACCCCCCCTGCACCCCCCTCCCCGAGTTGCTGAGCACGGCCCGGCTTCGGGTGCGGGGCTCCGTAC
GGGGCGTGGCGCGGGGCTCGCCGTGCCGGGCGGGGGGTGGCGGCAGGTGGGGGTGCCGGGCGGGGCGGGG
CCGCCTCGGGCCGGGGAGGGCTCGGGGGAGGGGCGCGGCGGCCCCCGGAGCGCCGGCGGCTGTCGAGGCG
CGGCGAGCCGCAGCCATTGCCTTTTATGGTAATCGTGCGAGAGGGCGCAGGGACTTCCTTTGTCCCAAAT
CTGTGCGGAGCCGAAATCTGGGAGGCGCCGCCGCACCCCCTCTAGCGGGCGCGGGGCGAAGCGGTGCGGC
GCCGGCAGGAAGGAAATGGGCGGGGAGGGCCTTCGTGCGTCGCCGCGCCGCCGTCCCCTTCTCCCTCTCC
AGCCTCGGGGCTGTCCGCGGGGGGACGGCTGCCTTCGGGGGGGACGGGGCAGGGCGGGGTTCGGCTTCTG
GCGTGTGACCGGCGGCTCTAGAGCCTCTGCTAACCATGTTCATGCCTTCTTCTTTTTCCTACAGCTCCTG
GGCAACGTGCTGGTTATTGTGCTGTCTCATCATTTTGGCAAAGAATTCGAGCTCATCGATGCATGGTACC
ACTATGGAACCGCCGTTTGAGTGGTCTCCCCAGTTTATTCTGCTTCTCCTAGCAGTTACAACCTACGGAT
TTCCACTCGAGGAGAAATTCGATGGGCTCTTCCGTGCAGAGCCACCACACTGTTCCAAGACACCAATTGT
CCGTGCTCAAACATCTCAAAATGCGATGTCATCAATTGCAAGAGGAATGCAAATGCAATTCTCAATTGGT
TTGCACACTGCAGTCTGCTTCAGATTATATGAAGACACTCAACTCGCATCCCAAGAGATCAATGATGATG
AAAATGCTGGAAATCAGACATCACTTCTTCATACTATTCGATTGGAAAAGCTTGAACATCACCATCCGAT
AACTCAGCGGTACACTTTTGGAATCCCTGAAGTTCATGCCAGTTGTATCTGTGAGTGTGATGCCACATCT
TCAACATGTACCGCAGAATCTCATCAGTTTACCGCTTGTCCAGAGTCTGATAAGTCTGATGAAACATCTT
CATGCTACCGCACGTTCTTCCCAAATCAGACACCAATCGGGTGCAGTGAAGACGACATCCCCAAGCTTTG
CTGTGACGTTCGATTCAAGCCATATAAAAATATGACATTCCTCGCAGTCAAACTAGAACAACCTACAACG
TATGCAACATTTGTCTACGCAGCTTATGATTTTGTAAATGGATATTGGGTGGAAAAAGATAAAACTAAAA
TCCGTTCTCAATTAGATGGTGGAACACAGGATAGGCATCTCGACCAAAAACGTCGAATTTCATTGGCTGT
AACTGCCGGAGGACGAGCATCTCATCAACTGGAGACAGGAATGTATTTCTCAAGAACAAGTAATGGAGGA
GAAACAGAAGAACTGAGAATGCAACCATTGAATGAGATTACAGACAATAACTTTGACCGTCTTGGATGGT
ACAGAATGGACGATTCTGGTCATTTTCATGTGAATAATGGAGTTGTGAAAATGGATGATATTCACAAGGC
TAAAGTGAAAAATTGCAAAGAGCAAACTTATAAATCAATTCTCTCTGCAAATCATTATATGCCAGGACAT
TTCAATTTGACTCGTCCACTTGAAGTTATCAAACCGTGGATTCAATCTGCTCGAATTTTTGATAGTTCTC
TCAGACAAGCTGTTGTAACACATGCCGAAGGAACTAATCTTCAAATTTCAATTCACTTGGATGACGAGGT
GGAAAGTCAAAACCTTGTCTTCTTCCATAATGCATCAAGAATTCGTGACTTCAGTGGATCCATCATCGTT
GATTCAAAATCAAATCGATTGTTCAACTTGACAGTATATGAGGCTTCTGGAAAAATTGATGGATCAGTGA
AGATGTCAACTGGATTTGGATCTGATACAATTCACACATTCACTGCTTATGTTAGTGATCTTCATGCTTC
AAACCGTTCTATGATTATTCCACTGCCAGCCATCGTTGGACAAGGAGCCAGAGCAATCTGTCTCCGAGCA
GATTCAATGGCTGATATTGACAAAATTTGTCATGTCATTGAGTATTTCGAGAGCCCTTTGGAAATCGATC
TTGTTGAGGGAAAATGGCACGAAATGATTGGAACCTGCCCAACTTGTAATCAAATCAATTTCAATGGAAT
GATGAAATTTCTGAATCCAGCTCATTGGATCAAAGGAATCAGTTCGATTGGTGACGGCGTTATGATTGCT
ACGGATATTGTTGTGTATCTCGGAGTTTTGTGTATTCTGTATCTTCTTATTACGAAGATTATTGTTCCGT
TGGTTCGTTGCTGGGTATGCCCCATGTCGATTTTCTGCAATGGGTCCTCTTCGTCGTCCAAAAACAAAAA
TGATAAGAGAAGGAAGGAGAGAGAGGAGAGGCGCAGAAAGGACAAATTTGTCTCAGAATCCGAAGATGGT
GCAAGAAGTAGTTCCGAGCCCCACGACACTTTGGCGAGATACCATGGAAATCACTCGGAGCGGCACTATA
GCAGTAGCCAGTACATTGGTCTAGAGGGCCCGCGGTTCGAAGGTAAGCCTATCCCTAACCCTCTCCTCGG
TCTCGATTCTACGCGTACCGGTTGAGCTAGCAGATCTTTTTCCCTCTGCCAAAAATTATGGGGACATCAT
GAAGCCCCTTGAGCATCTGACTTCTGGCTAATAAAGGAAATTTATTTTCATTGCAATAGTGTGTTGGAAT
TTTTTGTGTCTCTCACTCGGAAGGACATATGGGAGGGCAAATCATTTAAAACATCAGAATGAGTATTTGG
TTTAGAGTTTGGCAACATATGCCCATATGCTGGCTGCCATGAACAAAGGTTGGCTATAAAGAGGTCATCA
GTATATGAAACAGCCCCCTGCTGTCCATTCCTTATTCCATAGAAAAGCCTTGACTTGAGGTTAGATTTTT
TTTATATTTTGTTTTGTGTTATTTTTTTCTTTAACATCCCTAAAATTTTCCTTACATGTTTTACTAGCCA
GATTTTTCCTCCTCTCCTGACTACTCCCAGTCATAGCTGTCCCTCTTCTCTTATGGAGATCCCTCGACCT
GCAGCCCAAGCTTGGCGTAATCATGGTCATAGCTGTTTCCTGTGTGAAATTGTTATCCGCTCACAATTCC
ACACAACATACGAGCCGGAAGCATAAAGTGTAAAGCCTGGGGTGCCTAATGAGTGAGCTAACTCACATTA
ATTGCGTTGCGCTCACTGCCCGCTTTCCAGTCGGGAAACCTGTCGTGCCAGCGGATCCGCATCTCAATTA
GTCAGCAACCATAGTCCCGCCCCTAACTCCGCCCATCCCGCCCCTAACTCCGCCCAGTTCCGCCCATTCT
CCGCCCCATGGCTGACTAATTTTTTTTATTTATGCAGAGGCCGAGGCCGCCTCGGCCTCTGAGCTATTCC
AGAAGTAGTGAGGAGGCTTTTTTGGAGGCCTAGGCTTTTGCAAAAAGCTAACTTGTTTATTGCAGCTTAT
AATGGTTACAAATAAAGCAATAGCATCACAAATTTCACAAATAAAGCATTTTTTTCACTGCATTCTAGTT
GTGGTTTGTCCAAACTCATCAATGTATCTTATCATGTCTGGATCCGCTGCATTAATGAATCGGCCAACGC
GCGGGGAGAGGCGGTTTGCGTATTGGGCGCTCTTCCGCTTCCTCGCTCACTGACTCGCTGCGCTCGGTCG
TTCGGCTGCGGCGAGCGGTATCAGCTCACTCAAAGGCGGTAATACGGTTATCCACAGAATCAGGGGATAA
CGCAGGAAAGAACATGTGAGCAAAAGGCCAGCAAAAGGCCAGGAACCGTAAAAAGGCCGCGTTGCTGGCG
TTTTTCCATAGGCTCCGCCCCCCTGACGAGCATCACAAAAATCGACGCTCAAGTCAGAGGTGGCGAAACC
CGACAGGACTATAAAGATACCAGGCGTTTCCCCCTGGAAGCTCCCTCGTGCGCTCTCCTGTTCCGACCCT
GCCGCTTACCGGATACCTGTCCGCCTTTCTCCCTTCGGGAAGCGTGGCGCTTTCTCATAGCTCACGCTGT
AGGTATCTCAGTTCGGTGTAGGTCGTTCGCTCCAAGCTGGGCTGTGTGCACGAACCCCCCGTTCAGCCCG
ACCGCTGCGCCTTATCCGGTAACTATCGTCTTGAGTCCAACCCGGTAAGACACGACTTATCGCCACTGGC
AGCAGCCACTGGTAACAGGATTAGCAGAGCGAGGTATGTAGGCGGTGCTACAGAGTTCTTGAAGTGGTGG
CCTAACTACGGCTACACTAGAAGAACAGTATTTGGTATCTGCGCTCTGCTGAAGCCAGTTACCTTCGGAA
AAAGAGTTGGTAGCTCTTGATCCGGCAAACAAACCACCGCTGGTAGCGGTGGTTTTTTTGTTTGCAAGCA
GCAGATTACGCGCAGAAAAAAAGGATCTCAAGAAGATCCTTTGATCTTTTCTACGGGGTCTGACGCTCAG
TGGAACGAAAACTCACGTTAAGGGATTTTGGTCATGAGATTATCAAAAAGGATCTTCACCTAGATCCTTT
TAAATTAAAAATGAAGTTTTAAATCAATCTAAAGTATATATGAGTAAACTTGGTCTGACAGTTACCAATG
CTTAATCAGTGAGGCACCTATCTCAGCGATCTGTCTATTTCGTTCATCCATAGTTGCCTGACTCCCCGTC
GTGTAGATAACTACGATACGGGAGGGCTTACCATCTGGCCCCAGTGCTGCAATGATACCGCGAGACCCAC
GCTCACCGGCTCCAGATTTATCAGCAATAAACCAGCCAGCCGGAAGGGCCGAGCGCAGAAGTGGTCCTGC
AACTTTATCCGCCTCCATCCAGTCTATTAATTGTTGCCGGGAAGCTAGAGTAAGTAGTTCGCCAGTTAAT
AGTTTGCGCAACGTTGTTGCCATTGCTACAGGCATCGTGGTGTCACGCTCGTCGTTTGGTATGGCTTCAT
TCAGCTCCGGTTCCCAACGATCAAGGCGAGTTACATGATCCCCCATGTTGTGCAAAAAAGCGGTTAGCTC
CTTCGGTCCTCCGATCGTTGTCAGAAGTAAGTTGGCCGCAGTGTTATCACTCATGGTTATGGCAGCACTG
CATAATTCTCTTACTGTCATGCCATCCGTAAGATGCTTTTCTGTGACTGGTGAGTACTCAACCAAGTCAT
TCTGAGAATAGTGTATGCGGCGACCGAGTTGCTCTTGCCCGGCGTCAATACGGGATAATACCGCGCCACA
TAGCAGAACTTTAAAAGTGCTCATCATTGGAAAACGTTCTTCGGGGCGAAAACTCTCAAGGATCTTACCG
CTGTTGAGATCCAGTTCGATGTAACCCACTCGTGCACCCAACTGATCTTCAGCATCTTTTACTTTCACCA
GCGTTTCTGGGTGAGCAAAAACAGGAAGGCAAAATGCCGCAAAAAAGGGAATAAGGGCGACACGGAAATG
TTGAATACTCATACTCTTCCTTTTTCAATATTATTGAAGCATTTATCAGGGTTATTGTCTCATGAGCGGA
TACATATTTGAATGTATTTAGAAAAATAAACAAATAGGGGTTCCGCGCACATTTCCCCGAAAAGTGCCAC
CTGGGTC
